>Addgene plasmid | GFP-Rab4B Sequencing Result | analyzer sequence | sequence record 103517
CATAACAGTTACAACAACAATTGCATTCATTTTATGTTTCAGGTTCAGGGGGAGGTGTGGGAGGTTTTTT
AAAGCAAGTAAAACCTCTACAAATGTGGTATGGCTGATTATGATCAGTTATCTAGATCCGGTGGATCCCG
GGCCCGCGGTACCTCAGCAGCCACACGGCTGAGGGGCCACGGCCTGGGCACTCCGAGGCTGCCGAAGCTG
GCGGAGGGACGCATCCCCGTACTGAATGCCAGAGCCCATCCTCTCCGGGTCTAGCTCGCCTGAGTCAATC
TTGTTGAGGATAGTGCGGGCACACTTGAGGAACGCCTCCTCCACGTTCTCGCCTGTGAGAGCGCTGGTCT
CCAGGAACATCAGCTCATTCTCCTGGGCAAAGCGGGAGGCCTCCAGGAAAGTGACCTCCCGCTCAGGGTC
CAGGTCCTTCTTGTTGCCACAGAGGATGACCACGATGTTGGGGCTGGCCAGGGTGCGGGCATCCGTCAGC
CAGGCAGCCAGTGAGTTGTATGTCTCCCGGCTGGTGATGTCGTACACCAGCAGGGCTCCAGCCGCCCCTC
GGTAATAACTCCGCGTCACTGACCGAAACCGCTCCTGGCCAGCCGTGTCCCAAATCTGTAGCTTCACAGT
CTTCCCACCCACGTTGACCACCCGGGATCCAAACTCCACGCCGATTGTGTGGTTGGAGTCCTGTTTGAAC
TTATTCTCAATGAACTGATGAAGGAGACATGATTTGCCAGTTCCTGCACTGCCAATCACCAGGAATTTGA
AGAGGAAGTCGTAGGTCTCAGCAGATCTGAGTCCGGACTTGTACAGCTCATCCATGCCGT
